>Addgene plasmid #212931 | pYSD313 | addgene full sequence | sequence record 421768 | Addgene NGS Result
CCCTGAATTCGCATCTAGAACGGGGTCATCACGGCTCATCATGCGCCAAACAAATGTGTGCAATACACGC
TCGGATGACTGCATGATGACCGCACTGACTGGGGACAGCAGATCCACCTAAGCCTGTGAGAGAAGCAGAC
ACCCGACAGATCAAGGCAGTTACGTCTCACCAAACCAGATGTCAACACAGCTACAACGCCTTGCCAACAG
GGAGTTCTTCAGAGACATGGAGGCTCAAAACGAAATTATTGACAGCCTAGACATCAATAGTCATACAACA
GAAAGCGACCACCCAACTTTGGCTGATAATAGCGTATAAACAATGCATACTTTGTACGTTCAAAATACAA
TGCAGTAGATATATTTATGCATATTACATATAATACATATCACATAGGAAGCAACAGGCGCGTTGGACTT
TTAATTTTCGAGGACCGCGAATCCTTACATCACACCCAATCCCCCACAAGTGATCCCCCACACACCATAG
CTTCAAAATGTTTCTACTCCTTTTTTACTCTTCCAGATTTTCTCGGACTCCGCGCATCGCCGTACCACTT
CAAAACACCCAAGCACAGCATACTAAATTTCCCCTCTTTCTTCCTCTAGGGTGTCGTTAATTACCCGTAC
TAAAGGTTTGGAAAAGAAAAAAGACACCGCCTCGTTTCTTTTTCTTCGTCGAAAAAGGCAATAAAAATTT
TTATCACGTTTCTTTTTCTTGAAAATTTTTTTTTTTGATTTTTTTCTCTTTCGATGACCTCCCATTGATA
TTTAAGTTAATAAACGGTCATCAATTTCTCAAGTTTCAGTTTCATTTTTCTTGTTCTATTACAACTTTTT
TTACTTCTTGCTCATTAGAAAGAAAGCATAGCAATCTAATCTAAGTTTTAATTACAAAAGATCTATGATG
CAGTTACTTCGCTGTTTTTCAATATTTTCTGTTATTGCTTCAGTTCTTGCTGTGTCCAAAGGAGAGGAGT
TAATCAAGGAAAACATGAGAATGAAAGTTGTCATGGAGGGCTCCGTTAATGGTCACCAATTCAAGTGTAC
AGGGGAAGGTGAAGGTAATCCTTACATGGGTACACAAACTATGAGAATTAAAGTAATTGAAGGCGGACCA
CTACCATTTGCATTTGACATTCTGGCAACGTCATTCATGTACGGATCACGAACTTTCATCAAGTACCCTA
AAGGTATACCAGACTTTTTCAAGCAATCTTTTCCAGAGGGTTTTACATGGGAAAGGGTTACAAGATACGA
AGATGGGGGTGTCGTCACAGTTATGCAAGATACTTCATTAGAAGATGGCTGCCTTGTCTATCATGTGCAA
GTAAGAGGGGTGAATTTTCCTTCTAACGGACCTGTGATGCAGAAAAAGACCAAAGGTTGGGAACCAAATA
CTGAAATGATGTACCCAGCTGATGGAGGTTTGAGAGGCTACACACACATGGCGCTTAAAGTTGATGGTGG
AGGTCATTTGTCTTGTAGTTTTGTTACCACTTATCGTTCTAAAAAGACTGTTGGCAATATCAAAATGCCA
GGAATACATGCTGTAGACCACAGACTAGAAAGACTCGAAGAGAGCGATAACGAAATGTTCGTTGTACAGA
GAGAGCATGCCGTAGCCAAATTTGCTGGCTTAGGCGGTGGTATGGATGAATTGTATAAGGGATCCGGTGG
AGGGGGTTCTGGTGGTGGCGGATCATACCCATACGATGTTCCAGATTACGCTAAGGAAAATTTGTATTTT
CAATCTCAATTTTCCAACAGTACATCTGCTTCTTCCACCGATGTCACTTCCTCCTCTTCCATCTCCACTT
CCTCTGGCTCAGTAACTATCACATCTTCTGAAGCTCCAGAATCCGACAACGGTACCAGCACAGCTGCACC
AACTGAAACCTCAACAGAGGCTCCAACCACTGCTATCCCAACTAACGGTACCTCTACTGAAGCTCCAACC
ACTGCTATCCCAACTAACGGTACCTCTACTGAAGCTCCAACTGATACTACTACTGAAGCTCCAACCACCG
CTCTTCCAACTAACGGTACTTCTACTGAAGCTCCAACTGATACTACTACTGAAGCTCCAACCACCGGTCT
TCCAACCAACGGTACCACTTCAGCTTTCCCACCAACTACATCTTTGCCACCAAGCAACACTACCACCACT
CCTCCTTACAACCCATCTACTGACTACACCACTGACTACACTGTAGTCACTGAATATACTACTTACTGTC
CAGAACCAACCACTTTCACCACAAACGGTAAGACTTACACCGTCACTGAACCAACCACATTGACTATCAC
TGACTGTCCATGCACCATTGAAAAGCCAACAACCACATCAACCACCGAATACACTGTAGTCACTGAGTAC
ACTACTTACTGTCCAGAACCAACCACTTTCACCACAAACGGTAAGACTTACACCGTCACTGAACCAACCA
CTTTGACTATCACTGACTGTCCATGTACTATTGAAAAGAGCGAAGCCCCTGAGTCTTCTGTCCCAGTTAC
CGAATCTAAGGGCACTACCACCAAAGAAACAGGTGTTACTACCAAACAAACCACAGCCAACCCAAGTCTA
ACCGTATCCACAGTCGTCCCAGTTTCATCCTCTGCTTCTTCTCATTCCGTTGTCATCAACAGTAACGGTG
CTAACGTCGTCGTTCCAGGTGCTTTAGGTTTGGCTGGTGTTGCTATGTTATTCTTATAACTCGAGTGGCA
TAAAGCAATCTTGATGAGGATAATGATTTTTTTTTGAATATACATAAATACTACCGTTTTTCTGCTAGAT
TTTGTGATGACGTAAATAAGTACATATTACTTTTTAAGCCAAGACAAGATTAAGCATTAACTTTACCCTT
TTCTTTCTAAGTTTCAATATTAGTTATCACTGTTTAAAAGTTATGGCGAGAACGTCGGCGGTTAAAATAT
ATTACCCTGAACGGCTGGATGTGAGACGATAAATCGCAGCCAAGTGAGTGAATAGATGACGCACCACGGT
CAGACACGGCCACATCGTATCTCACAGGAGCAAGCGCGATAGGAGCACTCACACATAGTACGGTGATCCG
CTGACTCCTTTGCCCAAATAAGACGTGAGCCACTAGTGCACTGCAGTACATCGAGGAGAACTTCTAGTAT
ATCTACATACCTAATATTATTGCCTTATTAAAAATGGAATCCCAACAATTACATCAAAATCCACATTCTC
TTCAAAATCAATTGTCCTGTACTTCCTTGTTCATGTGTGTTCAAAAACGTTATATTTATAGGATAATTAT
ACTCTATTTCTCAACAAGTAATTGGTTGTTTGGCCGAGCGGTCTAAGGCGCCTGATTCAAGAAATATCTT
GACCGCAGTTAACTGTGGGAATACTCAGGTATCGTAAGATGCAAGAGTTCGAATCTCTTAGCAACCATTA
TTTTTTTCCTCAACATAACGAGAACACACAGGGGCGCTATCGCACAGAATCAAATTCGATGACTGGAAAT
TTTTTGTTAATTTCAGAGGTCGCCTGACGCATATACCTTTTTCAACTGAAAAATTGGGAGAAAAAGGAAA
GGTGAGAGCGCCGGAACCGGCTTTTCATATAGAATAGAGAAGCGTTCATGACTAAATGCTTGCATCACAA
TACTTGAAGTTGACAATATTATTTAAGGACCTATTGTTTTTTCCAATAGGTGGTTAGCAATCGTCTTACT
TTCTAACTTTTCTTACCTTTTACATTTCAGCAATATATATATATATATTTCAAGGATATACCATTCTAAT
GTCTGCCCCTAAGAAGATCGTCGTTTTGCCAGGTGACCACGTTGGTCAAGAAATCACAGCCGAAGCCATT
AAGGTTCTTAAAGCTATTTCTGATGTTCGTTCCAATGTCAAGTTCGATTTCGAAAATCATTTAATTGGTG
GTGCTGCTATCGATGCTACAGGTGTTCCACTTCCAGATGAGGCGCTGGAAGCCTCCAAGAAGGCTGATGC
CGTTTTGTTAGGTGCTGTGGGTGGTCCTAAATGGGGAACCGGTAGTGTTAGACCTGAACAAGGTTTACTA
AAAATCCGTAAAGAACTTCAATTGTACGCCAACTTAAGACCATGTAACTTTGCATCCGACTCTCTTTTAG
ACTTATCTCCAATCAAGCCACAATTTGCTAAAGGTACTGACTTCGTTGTTGTCAGAGAATTAGTGGGAGG
TATTTACTTTGGTAAGAGAAAGGAGGACGATGGTGATGGTGTCGCTTGGGATAGTGAACAATACACCGTT
CCAGAAGTGCAAAGAATCACAAGAATGGCCGCTTTCATGGCCCTACAACATGAGCCACCATTGCCTATTT
GGTCCTTGGATAAAGCTAATGTTTTGGCCTCTTCAAGATTATGGAGAAAAACTGTGGAGGAAACCATCAA
GAACGAATTTCCTACATTGAAGGTTCAACATCAATTGATTGATTCTGCCGCCATGATCCTAGTTAAGAAC
CCAACCCACCTAAATGGTATTATAATCACCAGCAACATGTTTGGTGATATCATCTCCGATGAAGCCTCCG
TTATCCCAGGTTCCTTGGGTTTGTTGCCATCTGCGTCCTTGGCCTCTTTGCCAGACAAGAACACCGCATT
TGGTTTGTACGAACCATGCCACGGTTCTGCTCCAGATTTGCCAAAGAATAAGGTCAACCCTATCGCCACT
ATCTTGTCTGCTGCAATGATGTTGAAATTGTCATTGAACTTGCCTGAAGAAGGTAAGGCCATTGAAGATG
CAGTTAAAAAGGTTTTGGATGCAGGTATCAGAACTGGTGATTTAGGTGGTTCCAACAGTACCACCGAAGT
CGGTGATGCTGTCGCCGAAGAAGTTAAGAAAATCCTTGCTTAACCTGGAGGACCCTTCTCTTTAGACTAT
TCTACTCTTATGCACGTAAAAAATTCTAGGAAATATGTATTAACTAGGAGTAAAATAACCGGCTAGTGGC
ATTCATATAGCCGTCTGTTTACATCTACATCACACATTTCGAGTGTATATCTCGCAACGTTGGCGTTAAA
TAGGCAGGAGTATCACGTGCTATAAAAATAATTATAATTTAAATTTTTTAATATAAATATATAAATTAAA
AATAGAAAGTAAAAAAAGAAATTAAAGAAAAAATAGTTTTTGTTTTCCGAAGATGTAAAAGACTCTAGGG
GGATCGCCAACAAATACTACCTTTTATCTTGCTCTTCCTGCTCTCAGGTATTAATGCCGAATTGTTTCAT
CTTGTCTGTGTAGAAAACCACACACGAAAATCCTGTGATTTTACATTTTACTTATCGTTAATCGAATGTA
TATCTATTTAATCTGCTTTTCTTGTCTAATAAATATATATGTAAAGTACGCTTTTTGTTGAAATTTTTTA
AACCTTTGTTTATTTTTTTTTCTTCATTCCGTAACTCTTCTACCTTCTTTATTTACTTTCTAAAATCCAA
ATACAAAACATAAAAATAAATAAACACAGAGTAAATTCCCAAATTATTCCATCATTAAAAGATACGAGGC
GCGTGTAAGTTACAGGCAAGCGATCCGTCCCGAGCGGCCGCGATTATCAAAAAGGATCTTCACCTAGATC
CTTTTAAATTAAAAATGAAGTTTTAAATCAATCTAAAGTATATATGAGTAAACTTGGTCTGACAGTTACC
AATGCTTAATCAGTGAGGCACCTATCTCAGCGATCTGTCTATTTCGTTCATCCATAGTTGCCTGACTCCC
CGTCGTGTAGATAACTACGATACGGGAGGGCTTACCATCTGGCCCCAGTGCTGCAATGATACCGCGGGAC
CCACGCTCACCGGCTCCAGATTTATCAGCAATAAACCAGCCAGCCGGAAGGGCCGAGCGCAGAAGTGGTC
CTGCAACTTTATCCGCCTCCATCCAGTCTATTAATTGTTGCCGGGAAGCTAGAGTAAGTAGTTCGCCAGT
TAATAGTTTGCGCAACGTTGTTGCCATTGCTACAGGCATCGTGGTGTCACGCTCGTCGTTTGGTATGGCT
TCATTCAGCTCCGGTTCCCAACGATCAAGGCGAGTTACATGATCCCCCATGTTGTGCAAAAAAGCGGTTA
GCTCCTTCGGTCCTCCGATCGTTGTCAGAAGTAAGTTGGCCGCAGTGTTATCACTCATGGTTATGGCAGC
ACTGCATAATTCTCTTACTGTCATGCCATCCGTAAGATGCTTTTCTGTGACTGGTGAGTACTCAACCAAG
TCATTCTGAGAATAGTGTATGCGGCGACCGAGTTGCTCTTGCCCGGCGTCAATACGGGATAATACCGCGC
CACATAGCAGAACTTTAAAAGTGCTCATCATTGGAAAACGTTCTTCGGGGCGAAAACTCTCAAGGATCTT
ACCGCTGTTGAGATCCAGTTCGATGTAACCCACTCGTGCACCCAACTGATCTTCAGCATCTTTTACTTTC
ACCAGCGTTTCTGGGTGAGCAAAAACAGGAAGGCAAAATGCCGCAAAAAAGGGAATAAGGGCGACACGGA
AATGTTGAATACTCATACTCTTCCTTTTTCAATATTATTGAAGCATTTATCAGGGTTATTGTCTCATGAG
CGGATACATATTTGAATGTATTTAGAAAAATAAACAAATAGGGGTTCCGCGCACATTTCCCCGAAAAGTG
CCACCTGTCATGACCAAAATCCCTTAACGTGAGTTTTCGTTCCACTGAGCGTCAGACCCCGTAGAAAAGA
TCAAAGGATCTTCTTGAGATCCTTTTTTTCTGCGCGTAATCTGCTGCTTGCAAACAAAAAAACCACCGCT
ACCAGCGGTGGTTTGTTTGCCGGATCAAGAGCTACCAACTCTTTTTCCGAAGGTAACTGGCTTCAGCAGA
GCGCAGATACCAAATACTGTTCTTCTAGTGTAGCCGTAGTTAGGCCACCACTTCAAGAACTCTGTAGCAC
CGCCTACATACCTCGCTCTGCTAATCCTGTTACCAGTGGCTGCTGCCAGTGGCGATAAGTCGTGTCTTAC
CGGGTTGGACTCAAGACGATAGTTACCGGATAAGGCGCAGCGGTCGGGCTGAACGGGGGGTTCGTGCACA
CAGCCCAGCTTGGAGCGAACGACCTACACCGAACTGAGATACCTACAGCGTGAGCTATGAGAAAGCGCCA
CGCTTCCCGAAGGGAGAAAGGCGGACAGGTATCCGGTAAGCGGCAGGGTCGGAACAGGAGAGCGCACGAG
GGAGCTTCCAGGGGGAAACGCCTGGTATCTTTATAGTCCTGTCGGGTTTCGCCACCTCTGACTTGAGCGT
CGATTTTTGTGATGCTCGTCAGGGGGGCGGAGCCTATGGAAAAACGCCAGCAACGCGGCCTTTTTACGGT
TCCTGGCCTTTTGCTGGCCTTTTGCTCACATGTTCTTTCCTGCGTTATCCCCTGATTCTGTGGATAACCG
TGCGGCCGC
Features (pLannotate 1.2.2; 13 found; start..end, strand, type, name):
    167..316     +  CDS            MRL1 (fragment): MRL1_YEAST - Experimental evidence at protein level: Swiss-Prot protein existence level 1. Sorting receptor involved in the transport of vacuolar enzymes from the Golgi complex to the vacuole. Involved in the delivery and maturation of PEP4 (vacuolar proteinase A) and PRB1 (vacuolar proteinase B). From Saccharomyces cerevisiae (strain ATCC 204508 / S288c) (Baker's yeast).
    478..885     +  promoter       TEF1 promoter: S. cerevisiae TEF1; promoter for EF-1α
    908..961     +  CDS            AGA2 (fragment): AGA2_YEAST - Experimental evidence at protein level: Swiss-Prot protein existence level 1. Receptor binding subunit of the a-agglutinin heterodimer. S.cerevisiae a and alpha cells express the complementary cell surface glycoproteins a-agglutinin and alpha-agglutinin, respectively, which interact with one another to promote cellular aggregation during mating. From Saccharomyces cerevisiae (strain ATCC 204508 / S288c) (Baker's yeast).
    962..1669    +  CDS            mRuby2: mRuby2 is a basic (constitutively fluorescent) red fluorescent protein published in 2012, derived from Entacmaea quadricolor. It has moderate acid sensitivity.
   1706..1732    +  CDS            3xHA (fragment): three tandem HA epitope tags
   1754..2716    +  CDS            SED1 (fragment): SED1_YEAST - Experimental evidence at protein level: Swiss-Prot protein existence level 1. Component of the cell wall. Major cell wall protein in stationary phase cells. Required to stabilize the cell wall in the absence of multiple GPI-anchored mannoproteins. From Saccharomyces cerevisiae (strain ATCC 204508 / S288c) (Baker's yeast).
   3154..3231    +  CDS            YO192_YEAST (fragment): Experimental evidence at protein level: Swiss-Prot protein existence level 1. From Saccharomyces cerevisiae (strain ATCC 204508 / S288c) (Baker's yeast).
   3371..3778    +  promoter       LEU2 promoter: S. cerevisiae LEU2
   3779..4870    +  CDS            LEU2: LEU3_YEAST - Experimental evidence at protein level: Swiss-Prot protein existence level 1. Catalyzes the oxidation of 3-carboxy-2-hydroxy-4- methylpentanoate (3-isopropylmalate) to 3-carboxy-4-methyl-2- oxopentanoate. The product decarboxylates to 4-methyl-2 oxopentanoate. From Saccharomyces cerevisiae (strain ATCC 204508 / S288c) (Baker's yeast).
   5052..5555    +  misc_feature   CEN/ARS: S. cerevisiae CEN6 centromere fused to an autonomously replicating sequence
   5666..6526    -  CDS            AmpR: β-lactamase; bla; confers resistance to ampicillin, carbenicillin, and related antibiotics
   6527..6631    -  promoter       AmpR promoter: bla
   6734..7322    +  rep_origin     ori: high-copy-number ColE1/pMB1/pBR322/pUC origin of replication
