[The description below was written by a language model from this plasmid's Addgene catalogue record and pLannotate feature annotations shown in this document.]
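Description:
pYSD313 is a 7.4 kb yeast expression plasmid for surface display in Saccharomyces cerevisiae, assembled on the pYSD099 backbone as part of an expansion of the yeast Modular Cloning (MoClo) toolkit aimed at optimising heterologous protein secretion and surface display. It is an E. coli–yeast shuttle vector. In bacteria it replicates from a high-copy ColE1/pUC-type origin and is selected with ampicillin through the bla gene. In yeast it is maintained as a stable, low-copy centromeric episome through a CEN6/ARS element and is selected by leucine prototrophy from a LEU2 cassette driven by its own promoter.

The payload is a single transcription unit built by BsaI Golden Gate assembly, which destroyed the flanking sites. The constitutive TEF1 promoter drives one fusion open reading frame. It begins with the Aga2 signal peptide, which directs the protein into the secretory pathway. This is followed by the red fluorescent protein mRuby2, an HA epitope tag (annotated as a partial match to 3xHA), and most of the Sed1p coding sequence. The catalogue entry gives the terminator as tTDH1, although the feature table does not annotate it. Sed1p is a major GPI-linked cell wall protein and serves here as the anchor that tethers the passenger protein to the yeast cell wall. mRuby2 acts as a fluorescent model cargo, and the HA tag allows surface-exposed protein to be detected with antibodies. The plasmid therefore appears suited to measuring and comparing display efficiency for a given combination of signal peptide, anchor and promoter. The short MRL1 and YO192 fragments in the table are probably incidental matches within flanking yeast regulatory or connector sequences rather than functional genes.
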