Addgene plasmid #212931: pYSD313
Purpose: Encodes the Aga2 signal peptide, mRuby2 fluorescent protein HA-tagged Sed1p yeast surface display anchor protein with pTEF1 promoter, tTDH1 terminator, LEU2 selectable marker and CEN/ARS yeast origin.
Depositing lab: Paul Young. Depositing organization: University College Cork. Publication: A Yeast Modular Cloning (MoClo) Toolkit Expansion for Optimization of Heterologous Protein Secretion and Surface Display in Saccharomyces cerevisiae. O'Riordan NM, Juric V, O'Neill SK, Roche AP, Young PW. ACS Synth Biol. 2024 Mar 14. doi: 10.1021/acssynbio.3c00743. PubMed 38483353.
Backbone
  Vector backbone: pYSD099
  Vector type: Yeast Expression
  Selectable markers: LEU2
Growth in bacteria
  Bacterial resistance: Ampicillin, 100 μg/mL
  Growth temperature: 37°C
  Growth strain: DH5alpha
  Copy number: High Copy
Gene/Insert
  Gene/Insert name: Sed1
  Species: S. cerevisiae (budding yeast)
  Entrez Gene: SED1
  Cloning method: Restriction Enzyme; 5′ cloning site BsaI (destroyed during cloning); 3′ cloning site BsaI (destroyed during cloning)
Terms and licenses: Academic/Nonprofit Terms; Industry Terms: Not Available to Industry
How to cite: pYSD313 was a gift from Paul Young (Addgene plasmid # 212931 ; http://n2t.net/addgene:212931 ; RRID:Addgene_212931)
